Addgene plasmid #119175: pJKW1538
Purpose: Yeast expression plasmid for PmSPS1
Depositing lab: Jing-Ke Weng. Depositing organization: Whitehead Institute for Biomedical Research. Publication: The biosynthetic origin of psychoactive kavalactones in kava. Pluskal T, Torrens-Spence MP, Fallon TR, De Abreu A, Shi CH, Weng JK. Nat Plants. 2019 Jul 22. pii: 10.1038/s41477-019-0474-0. doi: 10.1038/s41477-019-0474-0. PubMed 31332312.
Backbone
  Vector backbone: p426TEF
  Backbone size w/o insert (bp): 6352
  Total vector size (bp): 7552
  Vector type: Yeast Expression
  Selectable markers: URA3
Growth in bacteria
  Bacterial resistance: Ampicillin, 100 μg/mL
  Growth temperature: 37°C
  Growth strain: DH5alpha
  Copy number: High Copy
Gene/Insert
  Gene/Insert name: PmSPS1
  Species: Piper methysticum
  Insert size (bp): 1194
  GenBank ID: MK058493
  Promoter: TEF1
  Cloning method: Gibson Cloning
  Sequencing primers: 5′ TACTTCTTGCTCATTAGAAAGA; 3′ tcgaggtcgacggtatcgataa
Terms and licenses: Academic/Nonprofit Terms; Industry Terms: Not Available to Industry
How to cite: pJKW1538 was a gift from Jing-Ke Weng (Addgene plasmid # 119175 ; http://n2t.net/addgene:119175 ; RRID:Addgene_119175)
