[The description below was written by a language model from this plasmid's Addgene catalogue record and pLannotate feature annotations shown in this document.]
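Description:
pJKW1538 is an episomal yeast expression plasmid built on the p426TEF backbone, a yeast–E. coli shuttle vector. In Saccharomyces cerevisiae it replicates from the 2μ origin, which supports multicopy maintenance, and is selected through the URA3 auxotrophic marker under its own promoter; URA3 also allows counterselection with 5-fluoroorotic acid. In bacteria it is propagated as a high-copy plasmid through a ColE1/pUC-type origin with ampicillin resistance from the bla gene. The backbone also carries pBluescript-derived remnants. These include an f1 phage origin, flanking T3 and T7 promoters, lac promoter/operator elements, a lacZα fragment and part of the multiple cloning site. Short lacI, rop and bom fragments are also annotated and appear to be vestigial.

The payload is PmSPS1, an approximately 1.2 kb coding sequence from kava (Piper methysticum) inserted by Gibson assembly. It sits between the constitutive S. cerevisiae TEF1 promoter and the CYC1 transcription terminator, giving strong, constitutive expression in yeast. The automated annotation labels this open reading frame as soybean chalcone synthase CHS1. That label reflects sequence similarity rather than identity, and it indicates that PmSPS1 belongs to the chalcone synthase-like (type III polyketide synthase) family. No epitope tags or reporters are annotated. The sequenced record is 7,541 nt, close to the 7,552 bp listed in the catalogue. The stated purpose is expression of PmSPS1 in yeast, and the associated work concerns the biosynthetic origin of kavalactones in kava, so the plasmid likely served for heterologous expression and functional study of this enzyme.
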