Features (pLannotate 1.2.2; 21 found; start..end, strand, type, name):
     69..1411    +  rep_origin     2μ ori: yeast 2μ plasmid origin of replication
   1438..1542    +  promoter       AmpR promoter: bla
   1543..2403    +  CDS            AmpR: β-lactamase; bla; confers resistance to ampicillin, carbenicillin, and related antibiotics
   2574..3162    +  rep_origin     ori: high-copy-number ColE1/pMB1/pBR322/pUC origin of replication
   3345..3437    +  CDS            lacI (fragment): lac repressor; lacI; The lac repressor binds to the lac operator to inhibit transcription in E. coli. This inhibition can be relieved by adding lactose or isopropyl-β-D-thiogalactopyranoside (IPTG).
   3450..3471    +  protein_bind   CAP binding site: CAP binding activates transcription in the presence of cAMP. E. coli catabolite activator protein
   3486..3516    +  promoter       lac promoter: promoter for the E. coli lac operon
   3524..3540    +  protein_bind   lac operator: The lac repressor binds to the lac operator to inhibit transcription in E. coli. This inhibition can be relieved by adding lactose or isopropyl-β-D-thiogalactopyranoside (IPTG). lac repressor encoded by lacI
   3585..3603    +  promoter       T3 promoter: promoter for bacteriophage T3 RNA polymerase
   3621..4019    +  promoter       TEF1 promoter: S. cerevisiae TEF1; promoter for EF-1α
   4044..5195    +  CDS            CHS1: CHS1_SOYBN - Experimental evidence at protein level: Swiss-Prot protein existence level 1. The primary product of this enzyme is 4,2',4',6'- tetrahydroxychalcone (also termed naringenin-chalcone or chalcone) which can under specific conditions spontaneously isomerize into naringenin. From Glycine max (Soybean) (Glycine hispida).
   5228..5291    +  misc_feature   MCS (fragment): pBluescript multiple cloning site
   5292..5539    +  terminator     CYC1 terminator: S. cerevisiae CYC1; transcription terminator for CYC1
   5558..5576    -  promoter       T7 promoter: promoter for bacteriophage T7 RNA polymerase
   5584..5739    +  CDS            lacZα (fragment): LacZα fragment of β-galactosidase; lacZ fragment
   5743..6171    +  rep_origin     f1 ori (sequence partly withheld): f1 bacteriophage origin of replication; arrow indicates direction of (+) strand synthesis
   6199..6250    -  misc_feature   bom (fragment): basis of mobility region from pBR322
   6329..7132    -  CDS            URA3: orotidine-5'-phosphate decarboxylase, required for uracil biosynthesis; S. cerevisiae URA3; yeast auxotrophic marker, counterselectable with 5-fluoroorotic acid (5-FOA)
   7133..7348    -  promoter       URA3 promoter: S. cerevisiae URA3
   7356..7405    -  misc_feature   bom (fragment): basis of mobility region from pBR322
   7507..1       -  CDS            rop (fragment) (across the origin): Rop protein, which maintains plasmids at low copy number; rop
>Addgene plasmid #119175 | pJKW1538 | addgene full sequence | sequence record 230356 | Addgene NGS Result
GACGAAAGGGCCTCGTGATACGCCTATTTTTATAGGTTAATGTCATGATAATAATGGTTTCTTAGTATGA
TCCAATATCAAAGGAAATGATAGCATTGAAGGATGAGACTAATCCAATTGAGGAGTGGCAGCATATAGAA
CAGCTAAAGGGTAGTGCTGAAGGAAGCATACGATACCCCGCATGGAATGGGATAATATCACAGGAGGTAC
TAGACTACCTTTCATCCTACATAAATAGACGCATATAAGTACGCATTTAAGCATAAACACGCACTATGCC
GTTCTTCTCATGTATATATATATACAGGCAACACGCAGATATAGGTGCGACGTGAACAGTGAGCTGTATG
TGCGCAGCTCGCGTTGCATTTTCGGAAGCGCTCGTTTTCGGAAACGCTTTGAAGTTCCTATTCCGAAGTT
CCTATTCTCTAGAAAGTATAGGAACTTCAGAGCGCTTTTGAAAACCAAAAGCGCTCTGAAGACGCACTTT
CAAAAAACCAAAAACGCACCGGACTGTAACGAGCTACTAAAATATTGCGAATACCGCTTCCACAAACATT
GCTCAAAAGTATCTCTTTGCTATATATCTCTGTGCTATATCCCTATATAACCTACCCATCCACCTTTCGC
TCCTTGAACTTGCATCTAAACTCGACCTCTACATTTTTTATGTTTATCTCTAGTATTACTCTTTAGACAA
AAAAATTGTAGTAAGAACTATTCATAGAGTGAATCGAAAACAATACGAAAATGTAAACATTTCCTATACG
TAGTATATAGAGACAAAATAGAAGAAACCGTTCATAATTTTCTGACCAATGAAGAATCATCAACGCTATC
ACTTTCTGTTCACAAAGTATGCGCAATCCACATCGGTATAGAATATAATCGGGGATGCCTTTATCTTGAA
AAAATGCACCCGCAGCTTCGCTAGTAATCAGTAAACGCGGGAAGTGGAGTCAGGCTTTTTTTATGGAAGA
GAAAATAGACACCAAAGTAGCCTTCTTCTAACCTTAACGGACCTACAGTGCAAAAAGTTATCAAGAGACT
GCATTATAGAGCGCACAAAGGAGAAAAAAAGTAATCTAAGATGCTTTGTTAGAAAAATAGCGCTCTCGGG
ATGCATTTTTGTAGAACAAAAAAGAAGTATAGATTCTTTGTTGGTAAAATAGCGCTCTCGCGTTGCATTT
CTGTTCTGTAAAAATGCAGCTCAGATTCTTTGTTTGAAAAATTAGCGCTCTCGCGTTGCATTTTTGTTTT
ACAAAAATGAAGCACAGATTCTTCGTTGGTAAAATAGCGCTTTCGCGTTGCATTTCTGTTCTGTAAAAAT
GCAGCTCAGATTCTTTGTTTGAAAAATTAGCGCTCTCGCGTTGCATTTTTGTTCTACAAAATGAAGCACA
GATGCTTCGTTCAGGTGGCACTTTTCGGGGAAATGTGCGCGGAACCCCTATTTGTTTATTTTTCTAAATA
CATTCAAATATGTATCCGCTCATGAGACAATAACCCTGATAAATGCTTCAATAATATTGAAAAAGGAAGA
GTATGAGTATTCAACATTTCCGTGTCGCCCTTATTCCCTTTTTTGCGGCATTTTGCCTTCCTGTTTTTGC
TCACCCAGAAACGCTGGTGAAAGTAAAAGATGCTGAAGATCAGTTGGGTGCACGAGTGGGTTACATCGAA
CTGGATCTCAACAGCGGTAAGATCCTTGAGAGTTTTCGCCCCGAAGAACGTTTTCCAATGATGAGCACTT
TTAAAGTTCTGCTATGTGGCGCGGTATTATCCCGTATTGACGCCGGGCAAGAGCAACTCGGTCGCCGCAT
ACACTATTCTCAGAATGACTTGGTTGAGTACTCACCAGTCACAGAAAAGCATCTTACGGATGGCATGACA
GTAAGAGAATTATGCAGTGCTGCCATAACCATGAGTGATAACACTGCGGCCAACTTACTTCTGACAACGA
TCGGAGGACCGAAGGAGCTAACCGCTTTTTTGCACAACATGGGGGATCATGTAACTCGCCTTGATCGTTG
GGAACCGGAGCTGAATGAAGCCATACCAAACGACGAGCGTGACACCACGATGCCTGTAGCAATGGCAACA
ACGTTGCGCAAACTATTAACTGGCGAACTACTTACTCTAGCTTCCCGGCAACAATTAATAGACTGGATGG
AGGCGGATAAAGTTGCAGGACCACTTCTGCGCTCGGCCCTTCCGGCTGGCTGGTTTATTGCTGATAAATC
TGGAGCCGGTGAGCGTGGGTCTCGCGGTATCATTGCAGCACTGGGGCCAGATGGTAAGCCCTCCCGTATC
GTAGTTATCTACACGACGGGGAGTCAGGCAACTATGGATGAACGAAATAGACAGATCGCTGAGATAGGTG
CCTCACTGATTAAGCATTGGTAACTGTCAGACCAAGTTTACTCATATATACTTTAGATTGATTTAAAACT
TCATTTTTAATTTAAAAGGATCTAGGTGAAGATCCTTTTTGATAATCTCATGACCAAAATCCCTTAACGT
GAGTTTTCGTTCCACTGAGCGTCAGACCCCGTAGAAAAGATCAAAGGATCTTCTTGAGATCCTTTTTTTC
TGCGCGTAATCTGCTGCTTGCAAACAAAAAAACCACCGCTACCAGCGGTGGTTTGTTTGCCGGATCAAGA
GCTACCAACTCTTTTTCCGAAGGTAACTGGCTTCAGCAGAGCGCAGATACCAAATACTGTTCTTCTAGTG
TAGCCGTAGTTAGGCCACCACTTCAAGAACTCTGTAGCACCGCCTACATACCTCGCTCTGCTAATCCTGT
TACCAGTGGCTGCTGCCAGTGGCGATAAGTCGTGTCTTACCGGGTTGGACTCAAGACGATAGTTACCGGA
TAAGGCGCAGCGGTCGGGCTGAACGGGGGGTTCGTGCACACAGCCCAGCTTGGAGCGAACGACCTACACC
GAACTGAGATACCTACAGCGTGAGCTATGAGAAAGCGCCACGCTTCCCGAAGGGAGAAAGGCGGACAGGT
ATCCGGTAAGCGGCAGGGTCGGAACAGGAGAGCGCACGAGGGAGCTTCCAGGGGGAAACGCCTGGTATCT
TTATAGTCCTGTCGGGTTTCGCCACCTCTGACTTGAGCGTCGATTTTTGTGATGCTCGTCAGGGGGGCGG
AGCCTATGGAAAAACGCCAGCAACGCGGCCTTTTTACGGTTCCTGGCCTTTTGCTGGCCTTTTGCTCACA
TGTTCTTTCCTGCGTTATCCCCTGATTCTGTGGATAACCGTATTACCGCCTTTGAGTGAGCTGATACCGC
TCGCCGCAGCCGAACGACCGAGCGCAGCGAGTCAGTGAGCGAGGAAGCGGAAGAGCGCCCAATACGCAAA
CCGCCTCTCCCCGCGCGTTGGCCGATTCATTAATGCAGCTGGCACGACAGGTTTCCCGACTGGAAAGCGG
GCAGTGAGCGCAACGCAATTAATGTGAGTTAGCTCACTCATTAGGCACCCCAGGCTTTACACTTTATGCT
TCCGGCTCGTATGTTGTGTGGAATTGTGAGCGGATAACAATTTCACACAGGAAACAGCTATGACCATGAT
TACGCCAAGCGCGCAATTAACCCTCACTAAAGGGAACAAAAGCTGGAGCTCATAGCTTCAAAATGTTTCT
ACTCCTTTTTTACTCTTCCAGATTTTCTCGGACTCCGCGCATCGCCGTACCACTTCAAAACACCCAAGCA
CAGCATACTAAATTTCCCCTCTTTCTTCCTCTAGGGTGTCGTTAATTACCCGTACTAAAGGTTTGGAAAA
GAAAAAAGAGACCGCCTCGTTTCTTTTTCTTCGTCGAAAAAGGCAATAAAAATTTTTATCACGTTTCTTT
TTCTTGAAAATTTTTTTTTTGATTTTTTTCTCTTTCGATGACCTCCCATTGATATTTAAGTTAATAAACG
GTCTTCAATTTCTCAAGTTTCAGTTTCATTTTTCTTGTTCTATTACAACTTTTTTTACTTCTTGCTCATT
AGAAAGAAAGCATAGCAATCTAATCTAAGTTTTCTAGAACTAGTATGTCGAAGACGGTGGAGGATCGGGC
AGCGCAGCGGGCAAAGGGGCCGGCAACAGTGCTGGCCATCGGCACGGCTACGCCGGCCAATGTGGTGTAC
CAGACCGATTATCCGGACTACTACTTCAGGGTCACCAAGAGCGAGCATATGACCAAACTCAAGAACAAGT
TTCAACGCATGTGCGACAGGTCGACGATAAAGAAGAGGTACATGGTTTTGACAGAGGAGCTGCTAGAGAA
GAATCTGAGTTTGTGCACCTACATGGAACCCTCCCTCGACGCCCGCCAAGACATTCTCGTGCCGGAGGTC
CCCAAGCTCGGCAAGGAGGCCGCCGACGAGGCCATCGCCGAATGGGGACGCCCCAAGTCGGAAATCACCC
ACCTCATCTTTTGCACTACCTGCGGCGTCGACATGCCCGGCGCCGACTACCAGCTCACCAAGCTCCTCGG
TCTCCGCTCCTCCGTCCGTCGCACCATGCTCTATCAGCAGGGATGCTTTGGCGGAGGCACCGTTCTCCGC
CTCGCCAAGGACCTCGCCGAGAACAACGCTGGTGCCCGCGTCCTCGTCGTCTGCTCCGAGATCACCACTG
CCGTCAACTTCCGAGGGCCTTCCGACACCCACCTCGACTTATTGGTCGGCTTAGCCCTGTTCGGCGACGG
TGCGGCCGCGGTCATAGTCGGTGCGGATCCAGATCCTACCCTCGAGCGGCCGCTCTTTCAAATCGTATCT
GGAGCACAGACGATTCTACCGGACTCGGAGGGGGCCATCAACGGCCATCTCCGGGAGGTGGGGCTAACCA
TCCGCCTACTCAAGGACGTACCTGGGCTTGTGTCGATGAACATTGAGAAGTGCCTCATGGAGGCGTTTGC
ACCGATGGGCATCCACGACTGGAACTCCATCTTTTGGATAGCCCATCCCGGGGGGCCCACCATACTAGAC
CAAGTGGAGGCCAAGCTGGGTCTAAAGGAGGAGAAGCTCAAGTCGACGAGGGCTGTTCTGAGGGAGTATG
GCAACATGTCTAGCGCCTGTGTCTTGTTCATACTGGACGAGGTAAGGAAGAGGAGCATGGAGGAGGGGAA
GACGACAACCGGTGAGGGGTTCGATTGGGGAGTTCTATTCGGCTTTGGGCCTGGCTTCACAGTGGAGACC
GTCGTCTTGCACAGCATGCCCATCCCCAAAGCCGATGAAGGCAGATAAACTAGTGGATCCCCCGGGCTGC
AGGAATTCGATATCAAGCTTATCGATACCGTCGACCTCGAGTCATGTAATTAGTTATGTCACGCTTACAT
TCACGCCCTCCCCCCACATCCGCTCTAACCGAAAAGGAAGGAGTTAGACAACCTGAAGTCTAGGTCCCTA
TTTATTTTTTTATAGTTATGTTAGTATTAAGAACGTTATTTATATTTCAAATTTTTCTTTTTTTTCTGTA
CAGACGCGTGTACGCATGTAACATTATACTGAAAACCTTGCTTGAGAAGGTTTTGGGACGCTCGAAGGCT
TTAATTTGCGGCCGGTACCCAATTCGCCCTATAGTGAGTCGTATTACGCGCGCTCACTGGCCGTCGTTTT
ACAACGTCGTGACTGGGAAAACCCTGGCGTTACCCAACTTAATCGCCTTGCAGCACATCCCCCTTTCGCC
AGCTGGCGTAATAGCGAAGAGGCCCGCACCGATCGCCCTTCCCAACAGTTGCGCAGCCTGAATGGCGAAT
GG
[124 nt withheld, positions 5743-5866]
C
[91 nt withheld, positions 5868-5958]
A
[49 nt withheld, positions 5960-6008]
CCTTTGACGTTGGAGTCCACGTTCTTT
[37 nt withheld, positions 6036-6072]
ACCCTATCTCGGTCTATTCTTTTGATTTATAAGGGATTTTGCCGATTTCGGCCTATTGGTTAAAAAATGA
GCTGATTTAACAAAAATTTAACGCGAATTTTAACAAAATATTAACGCTTACAATTTCCTGATGCGGTATT
TTCTCCTTACGCATCTGTGCGGTATTTCACACCGCATAGGGTAATAACTGATATAATTAAATTGAAGCTC
TAATTTGTGAGTTTAGTATACATGCATTTACTTATAATACAGTTTTTTAGTTTTGCTGGCCGCATCTTCT
CAAATATGCTTCCCAGCCTGCTTTTCTGTAACGTTCACCCTCTACCTTAGCATCCCTTCCCTTTGCAAAT
AGTCCTCTTCCAACAATAATAATGTCAGATCCTGTAGAGACCACATCATCCACGGTTCTATACTGTTGAC
CCAATGCGTCTCCCTTGTCATCTAAACCCACACCGGGTGTCATAATCAACCAATCGTAACCTTCATCTCT
TCCACCCATGTCTCTTTGAGCAATAAAGCCGATAACAAAATCTTTGTCGCTCTTCGCAATGTCAACAGTA
CCCTTAGTATATTCTCCAGTAGATAGGGAGCCCTTGCATGACAATTCTGCTAACATCAAAAGGCCTCTAG
GTTCCTTTGTTACTTCTTCTGCCGCCTGCTTCAAACCGCTAACAATACCTGGGCCCACCACACCGTGTGC
ATTCGTAATGTCTGCCCATTCTGCTATTCTGTATACACCCGCAGAGTACTGCAATTTGACTGTATTACCA
ATGTCAGCAAATTTTCTGTCTTCGAAGAGTAAAAAATTGTACTTGGCGGATAATGCCTTTAGCGGCTTAA
CTGTGCCCTCCATGGAAAAATCAGTCAAGATATCCACATGTGTTTTTAGTAAACAAATTTTGGGACCTAA
TGCTTCAACTAACTCCAGTAATTCCTTGGTGGTACGAACATCCAATGAAGCACACAAGTTTGTTTGCTTT
TCGTGCATGATATTAAATAGCTTGGCAGCAACAGGACTAGGATGAGTAGCAGCACGTTCCTTATATGTAG
CTTTCGACATGATTTATCTTCGTTTCCTGCAGGTTTTTGTTCTGTGCAGTTGGGTTAAGAATACTGGGCA
ATTTCATGTTTCTTCAACACTACATATGCGTATATATACCAATCTAAGTCTGTGCTCCTTCCTTCGTTCT
TCCTTCTGTTCGGAGATTACCGAATCAAAAAAATTTCAAGGAAACCGAAATCAAAAAAAAGAATAAAAAA
AAAATGATGAATTGAAAAGGTGGTATGGTGCACTCTCAGTACAATCTGCTCTGATGCCGCATAGTTAAGC
CAGCCCCGACACCCGCCAACACCCGCTGACGCGCCCTGACGGGCTTGTCTGCTCCCGGCATCCGCTTACA
GACAAGCTGTGACCGTCTCCGGGAGCTGCATGTGTCAGAGGTTTTCACCGTCATCACCGAAACGCGCGA
